Addgene plasmid #131316: hAID-BE3 (pRZ352)
Purpose: CAG promoter expression plasmid for hAID-XTEN linker-hSpCas9n(D10A)-UGI-NLS-P2A-EGFP.
Depositing lab: Keith Joung. Depositing organization: Massachusetts General Hospital. Publication: CRISPR DNA base editors with reduced RNA off-target and self-editing activities. Grunewald J, Zhou R, Iyer S, Lareau CA, Garcia SP, Aryee MJ, Joung JK. Nat Biotechnol. 2019 Sep 2. pii: 10.1038/s41587-019-0236-6. doi: 10.1038/s41587-019-0236-6. PubMed 31477922.
Backbone
  Vector backbone: CAG
  Backbone manufacturer: pSQT817 (Addgene #53373)
  Backbone size w/o insert (bp): 4843
  Vector type: Mammalian Expression
Growth in bacteria
  Bacterial resistance: Ampicillin, 100 μg/mL
  Growth temperature: 37°C
  Growth strain: DH5alpha
  Copy number: High Copy
Gene/Insert
  Gene/Insert name: hAID-XTEN linker-hSpCas9n(D10A)-UGI-NLS-P2A-EGFP
  Species: H. sapiens (human); Streptococcus pyogenes, Bacillus subtilis bacteriophage PBS1, SV40
  Promoter: CAG
  Cloning method: Gibson Cloning
  Sequencing primers: 5′ CTCTGCTAACCATGTTCATGCC; 3′ CAGAGGGAAAAAGATCTCAGTGG
Resource information
  A portion of this plasmid was derived from a plasmid made by: based on Addgene #100803
Terms and licenses: Academic/Nonprofit Terms; Industry Terms: Not Available to Industry
How to cite: hAID-BE3 (pRZ352) was a gift from Keith Joung (Addgene plasmid # 131316 ; http://n2t.net/addgene:131316 ; RRID:Addgene_131316)
