[The description below was written by a language model from this plasmid's Addgene catalogue record and pLannotate feature annotations shown in this document.]
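Description:
hAID-BE3 (pRZ352) is a 10,727 bp mammalian expression plasmid encoding a cytosine base editor in which human activation-induced cytidine deaminase (AID/AICDA) takes the deaminase position of the BE3 architecture. It is built on a CAG-promoter backbone and is propagated in E. coli as a high-copy plasmid through a ColE1/pUC-type origin, with ampicillin selection from the β-lactamase gene. The backbone also retains an SV40 origin with an SV40 poly(A) signal, plus remnants of lac promoter/operator sequence. No mammalian selection marker is annotated.

The payload is a single open reading frame driven by the CAG promoter, annotated as the CMV enhancer, chicken β-actin promoter and chimeric β-actin/β-globin intron, and terminated by the rabbit β-globin poly(A) signal. It encodes hAID joined through an XTEN linker to the human codon-optimised S. pyogenes Cas9 D10A nickase, followed by the phage uracil glycosylase inhibitor (UGI), an SV40 nuclear localisation signal and P2A-EGFP. When guided by an sgRNA, which this plasmid does not supply, the nickase opens the target DNA so that AID can deaminate cytosine to uracil. UGI blocks uracil excision, and nicking of the non-edited strand biases repair towards a C-to-T outcome. The P2A peptide releases EGFP as a separate protein, marking transfected cells for scoring or sorting.

Both feature tables (depositor and sequencing-derived records, in opposite orientations) agree on this layout. Two automated labels appear to be nearest-match calls rather than real content: the short "ABE(7.10)" fragment sits where the XTEN linker lies, and the "Cas9 VQR" label conflicts with the catalogue description of a D10A nickase with no PAM variant stated. The associated publication concerns base editors with reduced RNA off-target and self-editing activities.
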