Features (pLannotate 1.2.2; 23 found; start..end, strand, type, name):
    502..556     +  CDS            lacI (fragment): lac repressor; lacI; The lac repressor binds to the lac operator to inhibit transcription in E. coli. This inhibition can be relieved by adding lactose or isopropyl-β-D-thiogalactopyranoside (IPTG).
    558..692     -  polyA_signal   SV40 poly(A) signal: SV40 polyadenylation signal
    712..847     -  rep_origin     SV40 ori: SV40 origin of replication
    871..893     -  promoter       SV40 promoter (fragment): SV40 enhancer and early promoter
    900..939     +  CDS            lacI (fragment): lac repressor; lacI; The lac repressor binds to the lac operator to inhibit transcription in E. coli. This inhibition can be relieved by adding lactose or isopropyl-β-D-thiogalactopyranoside (IPTG).
    952..973     +  protein_bind   CAP binding site: CAP binding activates transcription in the presence of cAMP. E. coli catabolite activator protein
    988..1018    +  promoter       lac promoter: promoter for the E. coli lac operon
   1022..1044    +  protein_bind   lac operator (fragment): The lac repressor binds to the lac operator to inhibit transcription in E. coli. This inhibition can be relieved by adding lactose or isopropyl-β-D-thiogalactopyranoside (IPTG). lac repressor encoded by lacI
   1427..1482    -  polyA_signal   β-globin poly(A) signal: rabbit β-globin polyadenylation signal (Gil and Proudfoot, 1987)
   1553..1624    -  CDS            HBB (fragment): HBB_PONPY - Experimental evidence at transcript level: Swiss-Prot protein existence level 2. Involved in oxygen transport from the lung to the various peripheral tissues. From Pongo pygmaeus (Bornean orangutan).
   1637..2353    -  CDS            EGFP: EGFP is a basic (constitutively fluorescent) green fluorescent protein published in 1996, derived from Aequorea victoria. It is reported to be a rapidly-maturing weak dimer with moderate acid sensitivity.
   2462..2710    -  CDS            UGI: UNGI_BPPB2 - Experimental evidence at protein level: Swiss-Prot protein existence level 1. This protein binds specifically and reversibly to the host uracil-DNA glycosylase, preventing removal of uracil residues from PBS2 DNA by the host uracil-excision repair system. From Bacillus phage PBS2 (Bacteriophage PBS2).
   2723..6823    -  CDS            Cas9 VQR: Streptococcus pyogenes Cas9 endonuclease with the D1135V/R1335Q/T1337R mutations has an altered recognition specificity for the protospacer adjacent motif (PAM) (Kleinstiver et al., 2015)
   6824..6871    -  CDS            ABE(7.10) (fragment): adenine base editor comprising wild-type E. coli TadA fused to the evolved TadA*(7.10) mutant (Gaudelli et al., 2017)
   6872..7465    -  CDS            AICDA: AICDA_HUMAN - Also known as AID. Experimental evidence at protein level: Swiss-Prot protein existence level 1. Single-stranded DNA-specific cytidine deaminase. Involved in somatic hypermutation (SHM), gene conversion, and class-switch recombination (CSR) in B-lymphocytes by deaminating C to U during transcription of Ig-variable (V) and Ig-switch (S) region DNA. Required for several crucial steps of B-cell terminal differentiation necessary for efficient antibody responses (PubMed:18722174, PubMed:21385873, PubMed:21518874, PubMed:27716525). May also play a role in the epigenetic regulation of
   7479..7515    -  misc_feature   MCS (fragment): multiple cloning site
   7564..8580    -  intron         chimeric intron: chimera between introns from chicken β-actin and rabbit β-globin
   8581..8858    -  promoter       chicken β-actin promoter: No description available
   8860..9239    -  enhancer       CMV enhancer: human cytomegalovirus immediate early enhancer
   9270..9374    +  promoter       AmpR promoter: bla
   9375..10235   +  CDS            AmpR: β-lactamase; bla; confers resistance to ampicillin, carbenicillin, and related antibiotics
  10406..1       +  rep_origin     ori (fragment) (across the origin): high-copy-number ColE1/pMB1/pBR322/pUC origin of replication
  10727..319     +  rep_origin     ori (fragment) (across the origin): high-copy-number ColE1/pMB1/pBR322/pUC origin of replication
>Addgene plasmid #131316 | hAID-BE3 (pRZ352) | depositor full sequence | sequence record 251695 | hAID-BE3 (pRZ352) sequence 10727 bps
GTTGGACTCAAGACGATAGTTACCGGATAAGGCGCAGCGGTCGGGCTGAACGGGGGGTTCGTGCACACAG
CCCAGCTTGGAGCGAACGACCTACACCGAACTGAGATACCTACAGCGTGAGCTATGAGAAAGCGCCACGC
TTCCCGAAGGGAGAAAGGCGGACAGGTATCCGGTAAGCGGCAGGGTCGGAACAGGAGAGCGCACGAGGGA
GCTTCCAGGGGGAAACGCCTGGTATCTTTATAGTCCTGTCGGGTTTCGCCACCTCTGACTTGAGCGTCGA
TTTTTGTGATGCTCGTCAGGGGGGCGGAGCCTATGGAAAAACGCCAGCAACGCGGCCTTTTTACGGTTCC
TGGCCTTTTGCTGGCCTTTTGCTCACATGTTCTTTCCTGCGTTATCCCCTGATTCTGTGGATAACCGTAT
TACCGCCTTTGAGTGAGCTGATACCGCTCGCCGCAGCCGAACGACCGAGCGCAGCGAGTCAGTGAGCGAG
GAAGCGGAAGAGCGCCCAATACGCAAACCGCCTCTCCCCGCGCGTTGGCCGATTCATTAATGCAGCGGAT
CCAGACATGATAAGATACATTGATGAGTTTGGACAAACCACAACTAGAATGCAGTGAAAAAAATGCTTTA
TTTGTGAAATTTGTGATGCTATTGCTTTATTTGTAACCATTATAAGCTGCAATAAACAAGTTAGCTTTTT
GCAAAAGCCTAGGCCTCCAAAAAAGCCTCCTCACTACTTCTGGAATAGCTCAGAGGCCGAGGCGGCCTCG
GCCTCTGCATAAATAAAAAAAATTAGTCAGCCATGGGGCGGAGAATGGGCGGAACTGGGCGGAGTTAGGG
GCGGGATGGGCGGAGTTAGGGGCGGGACTATGGTTGCTGACTAATTGAGATGCGGATCCGCTGGCACGAC
AGGTTTCCCGACTGGAAAGCGGGCAGTGAGCGCAACGCAATTAATGTGAGTTAGCTCACTCATTAGGCAC
CCCAGGCTTTACACTTTATGCTTCCGGCTCGTATGTTGTGTGGAATTGTGAGCGGATAACAATTTCACAC
AGGAAACAGCTATGACCATGATTACGCCAAGCTTGGGCTGCAGGTCGAGGGATCTCCATAAGAGAAGAGG
GACAGCTATGACTGGGAGTAGTCAGGAGAGGAGGAAAAATCTGGCTAGTAAAACATGTAAGGAAAATTTT
AGGGATGTTAAAGAAAAAAATAACACAAAACAAAATATAAAAAAAATCTAACCTCAAGTCAAGGCTTTTC
TATGGAATAAGGAATGGACAGCAGGGGGCTGTTTCATATACTGATGACCTCTTTATAGCCAACCTTTGTT
CATGGCAGCCAGCATATGGGCATATGTTGCCAAACTCTAAACCAAATACTCATTCTGATGTTTTAAATGA
TTTGCCCTCCCATATGTCCTTCCGAGTGAGAGACACAAAAAATTCCAACACACTATTGCAATGAAAATAA
ATTTCCTTTATTAGCCAGAAGTCAGATGCTCAAGGGGCTTCATGATGTCCCCATAATTTTTGGCAGAGGG
AAAAAGATCTCAGTGGTATTTGTGAGCCAGGGCATTGGCCACACCAGCCACCACCTTCTGATAGGCAGCC
TGCACCTGAGGAGTGCGGCCGCTTCACTTGTACAGCTCGTCCATGCCGAGAGTGATCCCGGCGGCGGTCA
CGAACTCCAGCAGGACCATGTGATCGCGCTTCTCGTTGGGGTCTTTGCTCAGGGCGGACTGGGTGCTCAG
GTAGTGGTTGTCGGGCAGCAGCACGGGGCCGTCGCCGATGGGGGTGTTCTGCTGGTAGTGGTCGGCGAGC
TGCACGCTGCCGTCCTCGATGTTGTGGCGGATCTTGAAGTTCACCTTGATGCCGTTCTTCTGCTTGTCGG
CCATGATATAGACGTTGTGGCTGTTGTAGTTGTACTCCAGCTTGTGCCCCAGGATGTTGCCGTCCTCCTT
GAAGTCGATGCCCTTCAGCTCGATGCGGTTCACCAGGGTGTCGCCCTCGAACTTCACCTCGGCGCGGGTC
TTGTAGTTGCCGTCGTCCTTGAAGAAGATGGTGCGCTCCTGGACGTAGCCTTCGGGCATGGCGGACTTGA
AGAAGTCGTGCTGCTTCATGTGGTCGGGGTAGCGGCTGAAGCACTGCACGCCGTAGGTCAGGGTGGTCAC
GAGGGTGGGCCAGGGCACGGGCAGCTTGCCGGTGGTGCAGATGAACTTCAGGGTCAGCTTGCCGTAGGTG
GCATCGCCCTCGCCCTCGCCGGACACGCTGAACTTGTGGCCGTTTACGTCGCCGTCCAGCTCGACCAGGA
TGGGCACCACCCCGGTGAACAGCTCCTCGCCCTTGCTCACCATCGGTCCAGGATTCTCTTCGACATCTCC
GGCTTGTTTCAGCAGAGAGAAGTTTGTTGCGCCGCTTCCACCGCCTCCGACTTTCCTCTTCTTCTTGGGA
GAACCACCAGAGAGCATCTTAATCTTGTTCTCACCGTTGCTATCCTGTATGACCAGAGCCCAAGGCTTGT
ATTCAGGGGCGTCGCTAGTCAGAAGCATGACATTCTCGTCGGTGCTCTCGTCGTAGGCGGTGTGCACGAG
TATATCGCTTTCCGGCTTGTTCCCAATGACTTCTTCCACCTCCTCTGGGAGCATGAGGATGGATTCCTGG
ATAACCAGTTGCTTACCGGTCTCCTTTTCAATAATATCTGACAGATTAGTAGAACCACCAGAGTCACCCC
CAAGCTGTGACAAATCTATCCGAGTTTCATATAATCCCGTGATGGATTGGTGAATCAGTGTCGCGTCTAG
CACCTCCTTGGTAGAAGTGTATCGTTTGCGATCTATCGTTGTGTCAAAATACTTGAATGCGGCTGGAGCG
CCGAGGTTGGTAAGAGTAAACAAATGGATAATATTTTCCGCCTGCTCACGTATGGGTTTATCCCTGTGCT
TGTTGTATGCGCTTAATACTTTGTCCAGATTGGCATCAGCTAGGATGACTCTCTTACTGAATTCCGAAAT
TTGCTCTATGATTTCGTCGAGATAATGTTTGTGCTGCTCAACAAAAAGTTGCTTCTGTTCGTTATCTTCA
GGTGAACCTTTCAACTTCTCGTAATGGGACGCTAAATACAGGAAATTCACGTATTTAGACGGTAGTGCGA
GTTCGTTCCCCTTTTGAAGCTCTCCGGCGCTAGCCAACATCCGTTTTCGGCCATTTTCTAACTCAAACAG
ACTATACTTTGGTAGTTTAATTATGAGATCCTTTTTTACTTCCTTGTAACCTTTCGCCTCAAGGAAGTCG
ATGGGGTTCTTTTCAAAAGACGAGCGCTCCATAATCGTTATCCCCAATAATTCTTTGACTGACTTCAGTT
TCTTGGATTTTCCCTTCTCAACTTTTGCCACTACTAGGACAGAATAGGCAACTGTAGGGCTATCGAAGCC
ACCGTACTTTTTCGGGTCCCAGTCCTTTTTACGAGCGATGAGCTTATCACTATTCCTTTTTGGAAGAATC
GATTCCTTTGAAAACCCTCCGGTCTGCACCTCAGTTTTCTTTACTATGTTGACTTGGGGCATGGACAAAA
CTTTTCTCACCGTCGCGAAGTCCCGGCCCTTATCCCATACGATTTCACCTGTCTCCCCATTGGTTTCAAT
TAAAGGTCGTTTGCGTATCTCTCCGTTTGCCAGAGTGATTTCCGTCTTAAAGAAATTCATAATGTTAGAA
TAAAAGAAGTATTTGGCTGTAGCCTTGCCTATCTCCTGTTCGCTTTTCGCGATCATCTTACGGACGTCAT
AAACTTTGTAATCACCATACACAAACTCACTTTCTAGCTTCGGGTATTTCTTAATGAGTGCGGTCCCTAC
GACGGCATTAAGATAAGCGTCGTGCGCATGGTGGTAGTTATTTATCTCCCTAACTTTATAGAATTGAAAA
TCCTTTCTGAAGTCCGACACCAATTTTGACTTTAAAGTGATTACTTTGACTTCCCGAATCAGCTTATCGT
TCTCGTCGTATTTCGTATTCATTCGGGAATCTAGTATCTGTGCAACATGCTTTGTGATTTGGCGGGTTTC
CACGAGCTGACGTTTAATAAATCCGGCCTTGTCAAGTTCAGACAAGCCACCCCTCTCAGCTTTAGTTAAG
TTATCGAACTTTCTTTGCGTTATCAGTTTCGCATTTAGGAGCTGCCGCCAATAGTTCTTCATTTTCTTTA
CGACTTCCTCGCTTGGAACATTGTCACTTTTCCCTCGGTTCTTATCCGAGCGTGTAAGCACTTTATTGTC
GATTGAATCGTCCTTCAAAAAGGATTGGGGTACAATGTGATCGACGTCGTAATCAGATAAACGGTTTATG
TCCAGTTCCTGATCAACATACATGTCCCTTCCATTTTGTAGGTAATAGAGGTAAAGTTTCTCGTTCTGCA
ATTGGGTATTTTCCACAGGATGCTCCTTTAAGATCTGGCTGCCCAGTTCTTTAATACCCTCTTCTATTCT
CTTCATCCGCTCTCGACTGTTTTTTTGCCCCTTCTGAGTCGTTTGATTTTCGCGTGCCATCTCGATTACA
ATGTTTTCCGGTTTGTGACGTCCCATGACCTTAACTAGCTCATCCACTACTTTGACTGTCTGGAGTATGC
CCTTTTTGATGGCTGGCGAACCAGCAAGATTCGCAATATGTTCGTGCAATGAGTCCCCTTGTCCGGAAAC
CTGTGCCTTTTGTATATCCTCTTTGAAGGTTAAAGAGTCATCATGGATCAGCTGCATAAAGTTCCTATTG
GCGAAGCCGTCGCTCTTTAGAAAATCGAGAATAGTTTTACCACTTTGCTTGTCTCTTATCCCGTTGATAA
GTTTCCGCGACAATCGTCCCCAGCCCGTATAGCGACGCCTCTTTAACTGTTTCATAACCTTATCGTCGAA
CAGGTGAGCGTATGTTTTTAGTCTTTCCTCAATCATTTCCCGATCTTCAAAGAGGGTAAGAGTCAACACT
ATATCTTCTAAGATATCTTCATTCTCTTCGTTATCCAGGAAGTCCTTATCTTTAATTATCTTTAGGAGGT
CATGATACGTACCAAGTGACGCATTAAATCGATCTTCTACCCCGGAGATCTCGACAGAATCGAAGCATTC
AATTTTCTTAAAGTAGTCCTCTTTCAATTGCTTAACTGTCACTTTGCGGTTGGTCTTGAATAACAGATCT
ACTATTGCTTTCTTCTGTTCTCCGCTTAGAAAGGCGGGTTTACGCATGCCCTCAGTGACATACTTAACTT
TCGTGAGTTCATTGTACACTGTGAAATACTCGTAAAGTAAACTGTGCTTAGGCAATACTTTTTCGTTCGG
TAAATTCTTGTCAAAGTTGGTCATCCTCTCGATGAACGATTGAGCTGACGCACCTTTATCGACAACTTCC
TCAAAATTCCATGGAGTAATCGTTTCTTCGGACTTTCTTGTCATCCATGCGAACCGAGAGTTCCCTCGGG
CCAGGGGTCCCACATAGTAAGGTATGCGAAAGGTTAGGATTTTCTCAATCTTTTCACGATTGTCTTTGAG
GAACGGATAAAAATCCTCCTGCCTTCTAAGTATAGCATGCAATTCGCCTAAGTGGATTTGATGTGGAATG
CTACCGTTGTCGAAAGTCCGCTGCTTTCGCAGTAGATCTTCGCGATTGAGTTTTACAAGCAACTCTTCCG
TCCCATCCATCTTCTCTAATATGGGTTTGATAAACTTGTAGAATTCCTCTTGACTCGCTCCGCCGTCAAT
ATAACCTGCGTACCCGTTTTTCGACTGATCAAAGAATATTTCCTTATATTTCTCAGGCAGTTGCTGACGG
ACTAGGGCCTTGAGAAGTGTCAAGTCTTGGTGATGTTCATCGTACCTTTTGATCATTGAAGCGGATAACG
GCGCCTTGGTAATCTCAGTATTAACTCTCAGTATGTCAGATAGGAGGATTGCATCGCTAAGGTTTTTGGC
AGCCAAAAATAAGTCCGCATACTGATCTCCAATTTGTGCCAGTAGATTGTCGAGATCGTCATCGTACGTG
TCCTTACTAAGCTGCAATTTGGCATCTTCAGCTAAGTCGAAGTTCGACTTAAAATTTGGTGTCAGGCCTA
GTGAGAGCGCTATAAGGTTACCGAACAACCCATTTTTCTTCTCTCCGGGTAATTGTGCGATCAGGTTTTC
TAGCCGTCGGGATTTAGAGAGGCGGGCGCTAAGAATAGCCTTCGCATCCACGCCACTTGCATTTATAGGG
TTCTCTTCAAACAACTGATTATAGGTTTGTACTAACTGGATGAACAGTTTGTCGACATCCGAGTTGTCCG
GATTTAGATCACCCTCAATGAGAAAGTGCCCACGGAACTTTATCATATGGGCAAGAGCCAAGTAGATTAA
CCTCAGGTCCGCTTTATCAGTTGAGTCAACTAGCTTTTTTCTGAGGTGATAAATCGTTGGGTACTTTTCA
TGATATGCCACCTCATCTACTATGTTTCCAAAGATGGGGTGCCGTTCATGTTTCTTGTCCTCTTCGACAA
GGAAGGACTCTTCCAAACGGTGAAAGAAAGAATCGTCAACTTTGGCCATCTCATTGCTAAAAATTTCTTG
TAAGTAACATATTCGGTTCTTGCGACGTGTATACCTTCTCCGAGCGGTTCGTTTCAGGCGAGTCGCCTCT
GCCGTTTCGCCACTATCGAATAGGAGGGCACCGATAAGATTCTTTTTAATCGAATGACGGTCTGTGTTCC
CCAACACCTTAAATTTCTTTGAAGGTACTTTGTATTCATCGGTTATGACAGCCCATCCAACGGAATTAGT
GCCGATGGCTAAACCAATAGAATACTTTTTATCACTTTCGGGTGTGGCGGACTCTGAGGTCCCGGGAGTC
TCGCTGCCGCTCAGTCCCAGTGTTCTAAAGGCATCTCTGAGGTCATCAACCTCGTACAACGGGAGAAGAA
TGCGGCGAAGCTGCCTGGAAAGCCTGACGCTGTTTTCATGCAATCCTTCCCAAGCCTTGAAAGTCCGCTC
GTGATTTTCGACGAAGGTGTTCCAGCAGTAGAAGTAGTCCTTAAAGGTCATTATGGCAATCTGCACACCC
GCTCTGTGGAGGCGTCTCAGTCCCTCGGGTTCGGCTTTCCGGTCCTCACAGAAGTACAGTCGCGCGGTGA
AGATCCTCAGAGACAGGTTAGGGTTCCCTCTCAGAAAATCGGCAACATGCCGCGCGCAGTCATAACAAGG
TGACCAGGAGGTAAACCATGTCACCCTATAGCACCGCCCTGGGTCCAAATCCCAGTCGCTGATATACCTC
AGGAACAGGAGCTCAACATGGCAACCATTCTTGTTCCGCAGGTAGCCGAAGTCGAGAGAGAAACTGGTGG
CTGAATCTCTGCGCTTAACGACATAGCACAGATATGTCTCTCGTCGGCCTTTTGCCCATCTCACGTTTTT
AAACTGATACAGGAACTTGCGTCTATTCATCAAGAGGCTATCCATGGTGGCGACCGGTGGATCCCGGGCC
CGCGGTACCGTCGACTGCAGAATTCTTTGCCAAAATGATGAGACAGCACAATAACCAGCACGTTGCCCAG
GAGCTGTAGGAAAAAGAAGAAGGCATGAACATGGTTAGCAGAGGCTCTAGAGCCGCCGGTCACACGCCAG
AAGCCGAACCCCGCCCTGCCCCGTCCCCCCCGAAGGCAGCCGTCCCCCCGCGGACAGCCCCGAGGCTGGA
GAGGGAGAAGGGGACGGCGGCGCGGCGACGCACGAAGGCCCTCCCCGCCCATTTCCTTCCTGCCGGCGCC
GCACCGCTTCGCCCCGCGCCCGCTAGAGGGGGTGCGGCGGCGCCTCCCAGATTTCGGCTCCGCACAGATT
TGGGACAAAGGAAGTCCCTGCGCCCTCTCGCACGATTACCATAAAAGGCAATGGCTGCGGCTCGCCGCGC
CTCGACAGCCGCCGGCGCTCCGGGGGCCGCCGCGCCCCTCCCCCGAGCCCTCCCCGGCCCGAGGCGGCCC
CGCCCCGCCCGGCACCCCCACCTGCCGCCACCCCCCGCCCGGCACGGCGAGCCCCGCGCCACGCCCCGTA
CGGAGCCCCGCACCCGAAGCCGGGCCGTGCTCAGCAACTCGGGGAGGGGGGTGCAGGGGGGGTTGCAGCC
CGACCGACGCGCCCACACCCCCTGCTCACCCCCCCACGCACACACCCCGCACGCAGCCTTTGTTCCCCTC
GCAGCCCCCCCCGCACCGCGGGGCACCGCCCCCGGCCGCGCTCCCCTCGCGCACACTGCGGAGCGCACAA
AGCCCCGCGCCGCGCCCGCAGCGCTCACAGCCGCCGGGCAGCGCGGAGCCGCACGCGGCGCTCCCCACGC
ACACACACACGCACGCACCCCCCGAGCCGCTCCCCCCGCACAAAGGGCCCTCCCGGAGCCCCTCAAGGCT
TTCACGCAGCCACAGAAAAGAAACAAGCCGTCATTAAACCAAGCGCTAATTACAGCCCGGAGGAGAAGGG
CCGTCCCGCCCGCTCACCTGTGGGAGTAACGCGGTCAGTCAGAGCCGGGGCGGGCGGCGCGAGGCGGCGG
CGGAGCGGGGCACGGGGCGAAGGCAGCGCGCAGCGACTCCCGCCCGCCGCGCGCTTCGCTTTTTATAGGG
CCGCCGCCGCCGCCGCCTCGCCATAAAAGGAAACTTTCGGAGCGCGCCGCTCTGATTGGCTGCCGCCGCA
CCTCTCCGCCTCGCCCCGCCCCGCCCCTCGCCCCGCCCCGCCCCGCCTGGCGCGCGCCCCCCCCCCCCCC
CCGCCCCCATCGCTGCACAAAATAATTAAAAAATAAATAAATACAAAATTGGGGGTGGGGAGGGGGGGGA
GATGGGGAGAGTGAAGCAGAACGTGGGGCTCACCTCGACCATGGTAATAGCGATGACTAATACGTAGATG
TACTGCCAAGTAGGAAAGTCCCATAAGGTCATGTACTGGGCATAATGCCAGGCGGGCCATTTACCGTCAT
TGACGTCAATAGGGGGCGTACTTGGCATATGATACACTTGATGTACTGCCAAGTGGGCAGTTTACCGTAA
ATACTCCACCCATTGACGTCAATGGAAAGTCCCTATTGGCGTTACTATGGGAACATACGTCATTATTGAC
GTCAATGGGCGGGGGTCGTTGGGCGGTCAGCCAGGCGGGCCATTTACCGTAAGTTATGTAACGCGGAACT
CCATATATGGGCTATGAACTAATGACCCCGTAATTGATTACTATTAATAACTAGTCAATAATCAATGTCG
ACCCAGGTGGCACTTTTCGGGGAAATGTGCGCGGAACCCCTATTTGTTTATTTTTCTAAATACATTCAAA
TATGTATCCGCTCATGAGACAATAACCCTGATAAATGCTTCAATAATATTGAAAAAGGAAGAGTATGAGT
ATTCAACATTTCCGTGTCGCCCTTATTCCCTTTTTTGCGGCATTTTGCCTTCCTGTTTTTGCTCACCCAG
AAACGCTGGTGAAAGTAAAAGATGCTGAAGATCAGTTGGGTGCACGAGTGGGTTACATCGAACTGGATCT
CAACAGCGGTAAGATCCTTGAGAGTTTTCGCCCCGAAGAACGTTTTCCAATGATGAGCACTTTTAAAGTT
CTGCTATGTGGCGCGGTATTATCCCGTATTGACGCCGGGCAAGAGCAACTCGGTCGCCGCATACACTATT
CTCAGAATGACTTGGTTGAGTACTCACCAGTCACAGAAAAGCATCTTACGGATGGCATGACAGTAAGAGA
ATTATGCAGTGCTGCCATAACCATGAGTGATAACACTGCGGCCAACTTACTTCTGACAACGATCGGAGGA
CCGAAGGAGCTAACCGCTTTTTTGCACAACATGGGGGATCATGTAACTCGCCTTGATCGTTGGGAACCGG
AGCTGAATGAAGCCATACCAAACGACGAGCGTGACACCACGATGCCTGTAGCAATGGCAACAACGTTGCG
CAAACTATTAACTGGCGAACTACTTACTCTAGCTTCCCGGCAACAATTAATAGACTGGATGGAGGCGGAT
AAAGTTGCAGGACCACTTCTGCGCTCGGCCCTTCCGGCTGGCTGGTTTATTGCTGATAAATCTGGAGCCG
GTGAGCGTGGGTCTCGCGGTATCATTGCAGCACTGGGGCCAGATGGTAAGCCCTCCCGTATCGTAGTTAT
CTACACGACGGGGAGTCAGGCAACTATGGATGAACGAAATAGACAGATCGCTGAGATAGGTGCCTCACTG
ATTAAGCATTGGTAACTGTCAGACCAAGTTTACTCATATATACTTTAGATTGATTTAAAACTTCATTTTT
AATTTAAAAGGATCTAGGTGAAGATCCTTTTTGATAATCTCATGACCAAAATCCCTTAACGTGAGTTTTC
GTTCCACTGAGCGTCAGACCCCGTAGAAAAGATCAAAGGATCTTCTTGAGATCCTTTTTTTCTGCGCGTA
ATCTGCTGCTTGCAAACAAAAAAACCACCGCTACCAGCGGTGGTTTGTTTGCCGGATCAAGAGCTACCAA
CTCTTTTTCCGAAGGTAACTGGCTTCAGCAGAGCGCAGATACCAAATACTGTTCTTCTAGTGTAGCCGTA
GTTAGGCCACCACTTCAAGAACTCTGTAGCACCGCCTACATACCTCGCTCTGCTAATCCTGTTACCAGTG
GCTGCTGCCAGTGGCGATAAGTCGTGTCTTACCGGGTTGGACTCAAGACGATAGTTACCGGATAAGGCGC
AGCGGTCGGGCTGAACG
