Features (pLannotate 1.2.2; 23 found; start..end, strand, type, name):
      6..322     -  rep_origin     ori (fragment): high-copy-number ColE1/pMB1/pBR322/pUC origin of replication
    493..1353    -  CDS            AmpR: β-lactamase; bla; confers resistance to ampicillin, carbenicillin, and related antibiotics
   1354..1458    -  promoter       AmpR promoter: bla
   1489..1868    +  enhancer       CMV enhancer: human cytomegalovirus immediate early enhancer
   1870..2147    +  promoter       chicken β-actin promoter: No description available
   2148..3164    +  intron         chimeric intron: chimera between introns from chicken β-actin and rabbit β-globin
   3213..3249    +  misc_feature   MCS (fragment): multiple cloning site
   3263..3856    +  CDS            AICDA: AICDA_HUMAN - Also known as AID. Experimental evidence at protein level: Swiss-Prot protein existence level 1. Single-stranded DNA-specific cytidine deaminase. Involved in somatic hypermutation (SHM), gene conversion, and class-switch recombination (CSR) in B-lymphocytes by deaminating C to U during transcription of Ig-variable (V) and Ig-switch (S) region DNA. Required for several crucial steps of B-cell terminal differentiation necessary for efficient antibody responses (PubMed:18722174, PubMed:21385873, PubMed:21518874, PubMed:27716525). May also play a role in the epigenetic regulation of
   3857..3904    +  CDS            ABE(7.10) (fragment): adenine base editor comprising wild-type E. coli TadA fused to the evolved TadA*(7.10) mutant (Gaudelli et al., 2017)
   3905..8005    +  CDS            Cas9 VQR: Streptococcus pyogenes Cas9 endonuclease with the D1135V/R1335Q/T1337R mutations has an altered recognition specificity for the protospacer adjacent motif (PAM) (Kleinstiver et al., 2015)
   8018..8266    +  CDS            UGI: UNGI_BPPB2 - Experimental evidence at protein level: Swiss-Prot protein existence level 1. This protein binds specifically and reversibly to the host uracil-DNA glycosylase, preventing removal of uracil residues from PBS2 DNA by the host uracil-excision repair system. From Bacillus phage PBS2 (Bacteriophage PBS2).
   8375..9091    +  CDS            EGFP: EGFP is a basic (constitutively fluorescent) green fluorescent protein published in 1996, derived from Aequorea victoria. It is reported to be a rapidly-maturing weak dimer with moderate acid sensitivity.
   9104..9175    +  CDS            HBB (fragment): HBB_PONPY - Experimental evidence at transcript level: Swiss-Prot protein existence level 2. Involved in oxygen transport from the lung to the various peripheral tissues. From Pongo pygmaeus (Bornean orangutan).
   9246..9301    +  polyA_signal   β-globin poly(A) signal: rabbit β-globin polyadenylation signal (Gil and Proudfoot, 1987)
   9686..9702    -  protein_bind   lac operator: The lac repressor binds to the lac operator to inhibit transcription in E. coli. This inhibition can be relieved by adding lactose or isopropyl-β-D-thiogalactopyranoside (IPTG). lac repressor encoded by lacI
   9710..9740    -  promoter       lac promoter: promoter for the E. coli lac operon
   9755..9776    -  protein_bind   CAP binding site: CAP binding activates transcription in the presence of cAMP. E. coli catabolite activator protein
   9789..9828    -  CDS            lacI (fragment): lac repressor; lacI; The lac repressor binds to the lac operator to inhibit transcription in E. coli. This inhibition can be relieved by adding lactose or isopropyl-β-D-thiogalactopyranoside (IPTG).
   9835..9857    +  promoter       SV40 promoter (fragment): SV40 enhancer and early promoter
   9881..10016   +  rep_origin     SV40 ori: SV40 origin of replication
  10036..10170   +  polyA_signal   SV40 poly(A) signal: SV40 polyadenylation signal
  10172..10226   -  CDS            lacI (fragment): lac repressor; lacI; The lac repressor binds to the lac operator to inhibit transcription in E. coli. This inhibition can be relieved by adding lactose or isopropyl-β-D-thiogalactopyranoside (IPTG).
  10409..10704   -  rep_origin     ori (fragment): high-copy-number ColE1/pMB1/pBR322/pUC origin of replication
>Addgene plasmid #131316 | hAID-BE3 (pRZ352) | addgene full sequence | sequence record 254676 | Addgene NGS Result
CSKKYAGCCCGACCGCTGCGCCTTATCCGGTAACTATCGTCTTGAGTCCAACCCGGTAAGACACGACTTA
TCGCCACTGGCAGCAGCCACTGGTAACAGGATTAGCAGAGCGAGGTATGTAGGCGGTGCTACAGAGTTCT
TGAAGTGGTGGCCTAACTACGGCTACACTAGAAGAACAGTATTTGGTATCTGCGCTCTGCTGAAGCCAGT
TACCTTCGGAAAAAGAGTTGGTAGCTCTTGATCCGGCAAACAAACCACCGCTGGTAGCGGTGGTTTTTTT
GTTTGCAAGCAGCAGATTACGCGCAGAAAAAAAGGATCTCAAGAAGATCCTTTGATCTTTTCTACGGGGT
CTGACGCTCAGTGGAACGAAAACTCACGTTAAGGGATTTTGGTCATGAGATTATCAAAAAGGATCTTCAC
CTAGATCCTTTTAAATTAAAAATGAAGTTTTAAATCAATCTAAAGTATATATGAGTAAACTTGGTCTGAC
AGTTACCAATGCTTAATCAGTGAGGCACCTATCTCAGCGATCTGTCTATTTCGTTCATCCATAGTTGCCT
GACTCCCCGTCGTGTAGATAACTACGATACGGGAGGGCTTACCATCTGGCCCCAGTGCTGCAATGATACC
GCGAGACCCACGCTCACCGGCTCCAGATTTATCAGCAATAAACCAGCCAGCCGGAAGGGCCGAGCGCAGA
AGTGGTCCTGCAACTTTATCCGCCTCCATCCAGTCTATTAATTGTTGCCGGGAAGCTAGAGTAAGTAGTT
CGCCAGTTAATAGTTTGCGCAACGTTGTTGCCATTGCTACAGGCATCGTGGTGTCACGCTCGTCGTTTGG
TATGGCTTCATTCAGCTCCGGTTCCCAACGATCAAGGCGAGTTACATGATCCCCCATGTTGTGCAAAAAA
GCGGTTAGCTCCTTCGGTCCTCCGATCGTTGTCAGAAGTAAGTTGGCCGCAGTGTTATCACTCATGGTTA
TGGCAGCACTGCATAATTCTCTTACTGTCATGCCATCCGTAAGATGCTTTTCTGTGACTGGTGAGTACTC
AACCAAGTCATTCTGAGAATAGTGTATGCGGCGACCGAGTTGCTCTTGCCCGGCGTCAATACGGGATAAT
ACCGCGCCACATAGCAGAACTTTAAAAGTGCTCATCATTGGAAAACGTTCTTCGGGGCGAAAACTCTCAA
GGATCTTACCGCTGTTGAGATCCAGTTCGATGTAACCCACTCGTGCACCCAACTGATCTTCAGCATCTTT
TACTTTCACCAGCGTTTCTGGGTGAGCAAAAACAGGAAGGCAAAATGCCGCAAAAAAGGGAATAAGGGCG
ACACGGAAATGTTGAATACTCATACTCTTCCTTTTTCAATATTATTGAAGCATTTATCAGGGTTATTGTC
TCATGAGCGGATACATATTTGAATGTATTTAGAAAAATAAACAAATAGGGGTTCCGCGCACATTTCCCCG
AAAAGTGCCACCTGGGTCGACATTGATTATTGACTAGTTATTAATAGTAATCAATTACGGGGTCATTAGT
TCATAGCCCATATATGGAGTTCCGCGTTACATAACTTACGGTAAATGGCCCGCCTGGCTGACCGCCCAAC
GACCCCCGCCCATTGACGTCAATAATGACGTATGTTCCCATAGTAACGCCAATAGGGACTTTCCATTGAC
GTCAATGGGTGGAGTATTTACGGTAAACTGCCCACTTGGCAGTACATCAAGTGTATCATATGCCAAGTAC
GCCCCCTATTGACGTCAATGACGGTAAATGGCCCGCCTGGCATTATGCCCAGTACATGACCTTATGGGAC
TTTCCTACTTGGCAGTACATCTACGTATTAGTCATCGCTATTACCATGGTCGAGGTGAGCCCCACGTTCT
GCTTCACTCTCCCCATCTCCCCCCCCTCCCCACCCCCAATTTTGTATTTATTTATTTTTTAATTATTTTG
TGCAGCGATGGGGGCGGGGGGGGGGGGGGGGCGCGCGCCGGGGGGGGSGGGGGGGGGSGGGGGGSGGGGS
GGGGCGAGGCGGAGAGGTGCGGCGGCAGCCAATCAGAGCGGCGCGCTCCGAAAGTTTCCTTTTATGGCGA
GGCGGCGGCGGCGGCGGCCCTATAAAAAGCGAAGCGCGCGGCGGGCGGGAGTCGCTGCGCGCTGCCTTCG
CCCCGTGCCCCGCTCCGCCGCCGCCTCGCGCCGCCCGCCCCGGCTCTGACTGACCGCGTTACTCCCACAG
GTGAGCGGGCGGGACGGCCCTTCTCCTCCGGGCTGTAATTAGCGCTTGGTTTAATGACGGCTTGTTTCTT
TTCTGTGGCTGCGTGAAAGCCTTGAGGGGCTCCGGGAGGGCCCTTTGTGCGGGGGGAGCGGCTCGGGGGG
TGCGTGCGTGTGTGTGTGCGTGGGGAGCGCCGCGTGCGGCTCCGCGCTGCCCGGCGGCTGTGAGCGCTGC
GGGCGCGGCGCGGGGCTTTGTGCGCTCCGCAGTGTGCGCGAGGGGAGCGCGGCCGGGGGCGGTGCCCCGC
GGTGCGGGGGGGGCTGCGAGGGGAACAAAGGCTGCGTGCGGGGTGTGTGCGTGGGGGGGTGAGCAGGGGG
TGTGGGCGCGTCGGTCGGGCTGCAACCCCCCCTGCACCCCCCTCCCCGAGTTGCTGAGCACGGCCCGGCT
TCGGGTGCGGGGCTCCGTACGGGGCGTGGCGCGGGGCTCGCCGTGCCGGGCGGGGGGTGGCGGCAGGTGG
GGGTGCCGGGCGGGGCGGGGCCGCCTCGGGCCGGGGAGGGCTCGGGGGAGGGGCGCGGCGGCCCCCGGAG
CGCCGGCGGCTGTCGAGGCGCGGCGAGCCGCAGCCATTGCCTTTTATGGTAATCGTGCGAGAGGGCGCAG
GGACTTCCTTTGTCCCAAATCTGTGCGGAGCCGAAATCTGGGAGGCGCCGCCGCACCCCCTCTAGCGGGC
GCGGGGCGAAGCGGTGCGGCGCCGGCAGGAAGGAAATGGGCGGGGAGGGCCTTCGTGCGTCGCCGCGCCG
CCGTCCCCTTCTCCCTCTCCAGCCTCGGGGCTGTCCGCGGGGGGACGGCTGCCTTCGGGGGGGACGGGGC
AGGGCGGGGTTCGGCTTCTGGCGTGTGACCGGCGGCTCTAGAGCCTCTGCTAACCATGTTCATGCCTTCT
TCTTTTTCCTACAGCTCCTGGGCAACGTGCTGGTTATTGTGCTGTCTCATCATTTTGGCAAAGAATTCTG
CAGTCGACGGTACCGCGGGCCCGGGATCCACCGGTCGCCACCATGGATAGCCTCTTGATGAATAGACGCA
AGTTCCTGTATCAGTTTAAAAACGTGAGATGGGCAAAAGGCCGACGAGAGACATATCTGTGCTATGTCGT
TAAGCGCAGAGATTCAGCCACCAGTTTCTCTCTCGACTTCGGCTACCTGCGGAACAAGAATGGTTGCCAT
GTTGAGCTCCTGTTCCTGAGGTATATCAGCGACTGGGATTTGGACCCAGGGCGGTGCTATAGGGTGACAT
GGTTTACCTCCTGGTCACCTTGTTATGACTGCGCGCGGCATGTTGCCGATTTTCTGAGAGGGAACCCTAA
CCTGTCTCTGAGGATCTTCACCGCGCGACTGTACTTCTGTGAGGACCGGAAAGCCGAACCCGAGGGACTG
AGACGCCTCCACAGAGCGGGTGTGCAGATTGCCATAATGACCTTTAAGGACTACTTCTACTGCTGGAACA
CCTTCGTCGAAAATCACGAGCGGACTTTCAAGGCTTGGGAAGGATTGCATGAAAACAGCGTCAGGCTTTC
CAGGCAGCTTCGCCGCATTCTTCTCCCGTTGTACGAGGTTGATGACCTCAGAGATGCCTTTAGAACACTG
GGACTGAGCGGCAGCGAGACTCCCGGGACCTCAGAGTCCGCCACACCCGAAAGTGATAAAAAGTATTCTA
TTGGTTTAGCCATCGGCACTAATTCCGTTGGATGGGCTGTCATAACCGATGAATACAAAGTACCTTCAAA
GAAATTTAAGGTGTTGGGGAACACAGACCGTCATTCGATTAAAAAGAATCTTATCGGTGCCCTCCTATTC
GATAGTGGCGAAACGGCAGAGGCGACTCGCCTGAAACGAACCGCTCGGAGAAGGTATACACGTCGCAAGA
ACCGAATATGTTACTTACAAGAAATTTTTAGCAATGAGATGGCCAAAGTTGACGATTCTTTCTTTCACCG
TTTGGAAGAGTCCTTCCTTGTCGAAGAGGACAAGAAACATGAACGGCACCCCATCTTTGGAAACATAGTA
GATGAGGTGGCATATCATGAAAAGTACCCAACGATTTATCACCTCAGAAAAAAGCTAGTTGACTCAACTG
ATAAAGCGGACCTGAGGTTAATCTACTTGGCTCTTGCCCATATGATAAAGTTCCGTGGGCACTTTCTCAT
TGAGGGTGATCTAAATCCGGACAACTCGGATGTCGACAAACTGTTCATCCAGTTAGTACAAACCTATAAT
CAGTTGTTTGAAGAGAACCCTATAAATGCAAGTGGCGTGGATGCGAAGGCTATTCTTAGCGCCCGCCTCT
CTAAATCCCGACGGCTAGAAAACCTGATCGCACAATTACCCGGAGAGAAGAAAAATGGGTTGTTCGGTAA
CCTTATAGCGCTCTCACTAGGCCTGACACCAAATTTTAAGTCGAACTTCGACTTAGCTGAAGATGCCAAA
TTGCAGCTTAGTAAGGACACGTACGATGACGATCTCGACAATCTACTGGCACAAATTGGAGATCAGTATG
CGGACTTATTTTTGGCTGCCAAAAACCTTAGCGATGCAATCCTCCTATCTGACATACTGAGAGTTAATAC
TGAGATTACCAAGGCGCCGTTATCCGCTTCAATGATCAAAAGGTACGATGAACATCACCAAGACTTGACA
CTTCTCAAGGCCCTAGTCCGTCAGCAACTGCCTGAGAAATATAAGGAAATATTCTTTGATCAGTCGAAAA
ACGGGTACGCAGGTTATATTGACGGCGGAGCGAGTCAAGAGGAATTCTACAAGTTTATCAAACCCATATT
AGAGAAGATGGATGGGACGGAAGAGTTGCTTGTAAAACTCAATCGCGAAGATCTACTGCGAAAGCAGCGG
ACTTTCGACAACGGTAGCATTCCACATCAAATCCACTTAGGCGAATTGCATGCTATACTTAGAAGGCAGG
AGGATTTTTATCCGTTCCTCAAAGACAATCGTGAAAAGATTGAGAAAATCCTAACCTTTCGCATACCTTA
CTATGTGGGACCCCTGGCCCGAGGGAACTCTCGGTTCGCATGGATGACAAGAAAGTCCGAAGAAACGATT
ACTCCATGGAATTTTGAGGAAGTTGTCGATAAAGGTGCGTCAGCTCAATCGTTCATCGAGAGGATGACCA
ACTTTGACAAGAATTTACCGAACGAAAAAGTATTGCCTAAGCACAGTTTACTTTACGAGTATTTCACAGT
GTACAATGAACTCACGAAAGTTAAGTATGTCACTGAGGGCATGCGTAAACCCGCCTTTCTAAGCGGAGAA
CAGAAGAAAGCAATAGTAGATCTGTTATTCAAGACCAACCGCAAAGTGACAGTTAAGCAATTGAAAGAGG
ACTACTTTAAGAAAATTGAATGCTTCGATTCTGTCGAGATCTCCGGGGTAGAAGATCGATTTAATGCGTC
ACTTGGTACGTATCATGACCTCCTAAAGATAATTAAAGATAAGGACTTCCTGGATAACGAAGAGAATGAA
GATATCTTAGAAGATATAGTGTTGACTCTTACCCTCTTTGAAGATCGGGAAATGATTGAGGAAAGACTAA
AAACATACGCTCACCTGTTCGACGATAAGGTTATGAAACAGTTAAAGAGGCGTCGCTATACGGGCTGGGG
ACGATTGTCGCGGAAACTTATCAACGGGATAAGAGACAAGCAAAGTGGTAAAACTATTCTCGATTTTCTA
AAGAGCGACGGCTTCGCCAATAGGAACTTTATGCAGCTGATCCATGATGACTCTTTAACCTTCAAAGAGG
ATATACAAAAGGCACAGGTTTCCGGACAAGGGGACTCATTGCACGAACATATTGCGAATCTTGCTGGTTC
GCCAGCCATCAAAAAGGGCATACTCCAGACAGTCAAAGTAGTGGATGAGCTAGTTAAGGTCATGGGACGT
CACAAACCGGAAAACATTGTAATCGAGATGGCACGCGAAAATCAAACGACTCAGAAGGGGCAAAAAAACA
GTCGAGAGCGGATGAAGAGAATAGAAGAGGGTATTAAAGAACTGGGCAGCCAGATCTTAAAGGAGCATCC
TGTGGAAAATACCCAATTGCAGAACGAGAAACTTTACCTCTATTACCTACAAAATGGAAGGGACATGTAT
GTTGATCAGGAACTGGACATAAACCGTTTATCTGATTACGACGTCGATCACATTGTACCCCAATCCTTTT
TGAAGGACGATTCAATCGACAATAAAGTGCTTACACGCTCGGATAAGAACCGAGGGAAAAGTGACAATGT
TCCAAGCGAGGAAGTCGTAAAGAAAATGAAGAACTATTGGCGGCAGCTCCTAAATGCGAAACTGATAACG
CAAAGAAAGTTCGATAACTTAACTAAAGCTGAGAGGGGTGGCTTGTCTGAACTTGACAAGGCCGGATTTA
TTAAACGTCAGCTCGTGGAAACCCGCCAAATCACAAAGCATGTTGCACAGATACTAGATTCCCGAATGAA
TACGAAATACGACGAGAACGATAAGCTGATTCGGGAAGTCAAAGTAATCACTTTAAAGTCAAAATTGGTG
TCGGACTTCAGAAAGGATTTTCAATTCTATAAAGTTAGGGAGATAAATAACTACCACCATGCGCACGACG
CTTATCTTAATGCCGTCGTAGGGACCGCACTCATTAAGAAATACCCGAAGCTAGAAAGTGAGTTTGTGTA
TGGTGATTACAAAGTTTATGACGTCCGTAAGATGATCGCGAAAAGCGAACAGGAGATAGGCAAGGCTACA
GCCAAATACTTCTTTTATTCTAACATTATGAATTTCTTTAAGACGGAAATCACTCTGGCAAACGGAGAGA
TACGCAAACGACCTTTAATTGAAACCAATGGGGAGACAGGTGAAATCGTATGGGATAAGGGCCGGGACTT
CGCGACGGTGAGAAAAGTTTTGTCCATGCCCCAAGTCAACATAGTAAAGAAAACTGAGGTGCAGACCGGA
GGGTTTTCAAAGGAATCGATTCTTCCAAAAAGGAATAGTGATAAGCTCATCGCTCGTAAAAAGGACTGGG
ACCCGAAAAAGTACGGTGGCTTCGATAGCCCTACAGTTGCCTATTCTGTCCTAGTAGTGGCAAAAGTTGA
GAAGGGAAAATCCAAGAAACTGAAGTCAGTCAAAGAATTATTGGGGATAACGATTATGGAGCGCTCGTCT
TTTGAAAAGAACCCCATCGACTTCCTTGAGGCGAAAGGTTACAAGGAAGTAAAAAAGGATCTCATAATTA
AACTACCAAAGTATAGTCTGTTTGAGTTAGAAAATGGCCGAAAACGGATGTTGGCTAGCGCCGGAGAGCT
TCAAAAGGGGAACGAACTCGCACTACCGTCTAAATACGTGAATTTCCTGTATTTAGCGTCCCATTACGAG
AAGTTGAAAGGTTCACCTGAAGATAACGAACAGAAGCAACTTTTTGTTGAGCAGCACAAACATTATCTCG
ACGAAATCATAGAGCAAATTTCGGAATTCAGTAAGAGAGTCATCCTAGCTGATGCCAATCTGGACAAAGT
ATTAAGCGCATACAACAAGCACAGGGATAAACCCATACGTGAGCAGGCGGAAAATATTATCCATTTGTTT
ACTCTTACCAACCTCGGCGCTCCAGCCGCATTCAAGTATTTTGACACAACGATAGATCGCAAACGATACA
CTTCTACCAAGGAGGTGCTAGACGCGACACTGATTCACCAATCCATCACGGGATTATATGAAACTCGGAT
AGATTTGTCACAGCTTGGGGGTGACTCTGGTGGTTCTACTAATCTGTCAGATATTATTGAAAAGGAGACC
GGTAAGCAACTGGTTATCCAGGAATCCATCCTCATGCTCCCAGAGGAGGTGGAAGAAGTCATTGGGAACA
AGCCGGAAAGCGATATACTCGTGCACACCGCCTACGACGAGAGCACCGACGAGAATGTCATGCTTCTGAC
TAGCGACGCCCCTGAATACAAGCCTTGGGCTCTGGTCATACAGGATAGCAACGGTGAGAACAAGATTAAG
ATGCTCTCTGGTGGTTCTCCCAAGAAGAAGAGGAAAGTCGGAGGCGGTGGAAGCGGCGCAACAAACTTCT
CTCTGCTGAAACAAGCCGGAGATGTCGAAGAGAATCCTGGACCGATGGTGAGCAAGGGCGAGGAGCTGTT
CACCGGGGTGGTGCCCATCCTGGTCGAGCTGGACGGCGACGTAAACGGCCACAAGTTCAGCGTGTCCGGC
GAGGGCGAGGGCGATGCCACCTACGGCAAGCTGACCCTGAAGTTCATCTGCACCACCGGCAAGCTGCCCG
TGCCCTGGCCCACCCTCGTGACCACCCTGACCTACGGCGTGCAGTGCTTCAGCCGCTACCCCGACCACAT
GAAGCAGCACGACTTCTTCAAGTCCGCCATGCCCGAAGGCTACGTCCAGGAGCGCACCATCTTCTTCAAG
GACGACGGCAACTACAAGACCCGCGCCGAGGTGAAGTTCGAGGGCGACACCCTGGTGAACCGCATCGAGC
TGAAGGGCATCGACTTCAAGGAGGACGGCAACATCCTGGGGCACAAGCTGGAGTACAACTACAACAGCCA
CAACGTCTATATCATGGCCGACAAGCAGAAGAACGGCATCAAGGTGAACTTCAAGATCCGCCACAACATC
GAGGACGGCAGCGTGCAGCTCGCCGACCACTACCAGCAGAACACCCCCATCGGCGACGGCCCCGTGCTGC
TGCCCGACAACCACTACCTGAGCACCCAGTCCGCCCTGAGCAAAGACCCCAACGAGAAGCGCGATCACAT
GGTCCTGCTGGAGTTCGTGACCGCCGCCGGGATCACTCTCGGCATGGACGAGCTGTACAAGTGAAGCGGC
CGCACTCCTCAGGTGCAGGCTGCCTATCAGAAGGTGGTGGCTGGTGTGGCCAATGCCCTGGCTCACAAAT
ACCACTGAGATCTTTTTCCCTCTGCCAAAAATTATGGGGACATCATGAAGCCCCTTGAGCATCTGACTTC
TGGCTAATAAAGGAAATTTATTTTCATTGCAATAGTGTGTTGGAATTTTTTGTGTCTCTCACTCGGAAGG
ACATATGGGAGGGCAAATCATTTAAAACATCAGAATGAGTATTTGGTTTAGAGTTTGGCAACATATGCCC
ATATGCTGGCTGCCATGAACAAAGGTTGGCTATAAAGAGGTCATCAGTATATGAAACAGCCCCCTGCTGT
CCATTCCTTATTCCATAGAAAAGCCTTGACTTGAGGTTAGATTTTTTTTATATTTTGTTTTGTGTTATTT
TTTTCTTTAACATCCCTAAAATTTTCCTTACATGTTTTACTAGCCAGATTTTTCCTCCTCTCCTGACTAC
TCCCAGTCATAGCTGTCCCTCTTCTCTTATGGAGATCCCTCGACCTGCAGCCCAAGCTTGGCGTAATCAT
GGTCATAGCTGTTTCCTGTGTGAAATTGTTATCCGCTCACAATTCCACACAACATACGAGCCGGAAGCAT
AAAGTGTAAAGCCTGGGGTGCCTAATGAGTGAGCTAACTCACATTAATTGCGTTGCGCTCACTGCCCGCT
TTCCAGTCGGGAAACCTGTCGTGCCAGCGGATCCGCATCTCAATTAGTCAGCAACCATAGTCCCGCCCCT
AACTCCGCCCATCCCGCCCCTAACTCCGCCCAGTTCCGCCCATTCTCCGCCCCATGGCTGACTAATTTTT
TTTATTTATGCAGAGGCCGAGGCCGCCTCGGCCTCTGAGCTATTCCAGAAGTAGTGAGGAGGCTTTTTTG
GAGGCCTAGGCTTTTGCAAAAAGCTAACTTGTTTATTGCAGCTTATAATGGTTACAAATAAAGCAATAGC
ATCACAAATTTCACAAATAAAGCATTTTTTTCACTGCATTCTAGTTGTGGTTTGTCCAAACTCATCAATG
TATCTTATCATGTCTGGATCCGCTGCATTAATGAATCGGCCAACGCGCGGGGAGAGGCGGTTTGCGTATT
GGGCGCTCTTCCGCTTCCTCGCTCACTGACTCGCTGCGCTCGGTCGTTCGGCTGCGGCGAGCGGTATCAG
CTCACTCAAAGGCGGTAATACGGTTATCCACAGAATCAGGGGATAACGCAGGAAAGAACATGTGAGCAAA
AGGCCAGCAAAAGGCCAGGAACCGTAAAAAGGCCGCGTTGCTGGCGTTTTTCCATAGGCTCCGCCCCCCT
GACGAGCATCACAAAAATCGACGCTCAAGTCAGAGGTGGCGAAACCCGACAGGACTATAAAGATACCAGG
CGTTTCCCCCTGGAAGCTCCCTCGTGCGCTCTCCTGTTCCGACCCTGCCGCTTACCGGATACCTGTCCGC
CTTTCTCCCTTCGGGAAGCGTGGCGCTTTCTCATAGCTCACGCTGTAGGTATCTCAGTTCGGTGTAGGTC
GTTCGCTCCAAGCTGGGCTGTGTGCACGAACCCCCCGTTCAGCCCGACCGCTGCGCCTTATCCGSTRRSY
WKYGTSYWSRRWCCMMC
